>Addgene plasmid #194427 | LT2_15_UPRpro_X2site | addgene full sequence | sequence record 384739 | Addgene NGS Result
GCCCTGAATTCGCATCTAGACTGAACTGGCCGATAATTGCAGACGAACGGGACAGCGTGTCCTTAAGATC
TTGTAATATTCTAATCAAGCTTATAAAAGAGCACTGTTGGGCGTGAGTGGAGGCGCCGGAATAAACCATG
CAATGAATATGGTATCCAAGGGCGAAGAATTGTTCACCGGTGTGGTCCCAATCTTGGTCGAGTTGGACGG
TGACGTCAACGGTCACAAGTTCTCTGTTTCCGGTGAAGGTGAAGGAGATGCCACCTACGGTAAATTGACC
TTGAAGTTGTTGTGCACCACCGGCAAGCTGCCAGTTCCATGGCCAACATTGGTCACCACTTTAGGTTATG
GTTTACAATGTTTTGCTAGATATCCAGATCATATGAAACAACATGATTTCTTCAAATCTGCTATGCCAGA
AGGTTATGTTCAAGAAAGAACTATATTTTTCAAAGATGATGGTAATTATAAAACTAGAGCTGAAGTTAAA
TTTGAAGGAGATACTTTAGTTAATAGAATTGAATTGAAAGGTATTGATTTTAAAGAAGATGGTAATATTT
TAGGTCATAAATTAGAATATAATTATAATTCTCATAATGTTTATATTACAGCTGATAAACAAAAGAATGG
TATTAAGGCTAATTTTAAAATTAGACATAATATTGAAGATGGTGGTGTTCAATTAGCTGATCATTATCAA
CAAAATACTCCTATTGGTGACGGTCCAGTTTTATTACCTGATAATCATTATTTGTCATATCAATCTAAAT
TGTCAAAAGATCCAAATGAAAAAAGAGATCATATGGTTTTGTTAGAATTTTTGACTGCAGCTGGTATTAC
TTTAGGTATGGATGAATTGTATAAAGGATCCTAACTCGAGATCGATACCGTCGACCTCGAGTCATGTAAT
TAGTTATGTCACGCTTACATTCACGCCCTCCTCCCACATCCGCTCTAACCGAAAAGGAAGGAGTTAGACA
ACCTGAAGTCTAGGTCCCTATTTATTTTTTTTAATAGTTATGTTAGTATTAAGAACGTTATTTATATTTC
AAATTTTTCTTTTTTTTCTGTACAAACGCGTGTACGCATGTAACATTATACTGAAAACCTTGCTTGAGAA
GGTTTTGGGACGCTCGGCTGCCAAACCAGATGTCAACACAGCTACAACGATAGCTTCGAAACGTTTCTAC
TCCTCTTTTACTCTTCCAGATCTTCTCGGACTCCGCGCATCGCCGTACCACTTCAAAACACCCAAGCACA
GCATACTAAATTTCCCCTCTTTCTTCCTCTAGGGTGTCGTTAATTACCCGTACTAAAGGTTTGGAAAAGA
AAAAAGAGACCGCCTCGTTTCTTTTTCTTCGTCGAAAAAGGCAATAAAAATTTTTATCACGTTTCTTTTT
CTTGAAAATTCTTTTTTTGATTTTTTTCTCTTTCGATGACCTCCCATCGATATTTAAGTTAATAAACGGC
CTTCAATTTCCCAAGTTTCAGTCCCACTTTTCTTGCTCTACTACAACTTTTTTTACCTCTTGCTCATTAG
AAAGAAAGCATAGCAATCTAATCTAAGTTTTCTAGAAAATATGGTGAGCAAGGGCGAGGAGGATAACATG
GCCATCATCAAGGAGTTCATGCGCTTCAAGGTGCACATGGAGGGCTCCGTGGACGGCCACGAGTTCGAGA
TCGAGGGCGAGGGCGAGGGCCGCCCCTACGAGGGCACCCAGACCGCCAAGCTGAAGGTGACCAAGGGTGG
CCCCCTGCCCTTCGCCTGGGACATCCTGTCCCCTCAGTTCATGTACGGCTCCAAGGCCTACGTGAAGCAC
CCCGCCGACATCCCCGACTACTTGAAGCTGTCCTTCCCCGAGGGCTTCAAGTGGGAGCGCGTGATGAACT
TCGAGGACGGCGGCGTGGTGACCGTGACCCAGGACTCCTCCCTGCAGGACGGCGAGTTCATCTACAAGGT
GAAGCTGCGCGGCACCAACTTCCCCTCCGACGGCCCCGTAATGCAGAAGAAGACTATGGGCTGGGAGGCC
TCCTCCGAGCGGATGTACCCCGAGGACGGCGCCCTGAAGGGCGAGATCAAGCAGAGGCTGAAGCTGAAGG
ACGGCGGCCACTACGACGCTGAGGTCAAGACCACCTACAAGGCCAAGAAGCCCGTGCAGCTGCCCGGCGC
CTACAACGTCAACATCAAGTTGGACATCACCTCCCACAACGAGGACTACACCATCGTGGAACAGTACGAA
CGCGCCGAGGGCCGCCACTCCACCGGCGGCATGGACGAGCTGTACAAGTAAATCCTAACTCGAGGCGAAT
TTCTTATGATTTATGATTTTTATTATTAAATAAGTTATAAAAAAAATAAGTGTATACAAATTTTAAAGTG
ACTCTTAGGTTTTAAAACGAAAATTCTTATTCTTGAGTAACTCTTTCCTGTAGGTCAGGTTGCTTTCTCA
GGTATAGCATGAGGTCGCTCTTATTGACCACACCTCTACCGGCATGCCGAGCAAATGCCTGCAAATCGCT
CCCCATTTCGCTGAGCAGTTACAGAGATGTTACGAACCACTAGTGCACTGCAGTACATAACCCCTAGGTC
TTCCTGAGAGTGACGAAGGCTAAGGTCACTTCTTCGTTTCCTTTATTGGGGTTTCCGTGTAGCCTTCCCC
TGAATAGTGTGGGACGTTTTATGAGAAGCCGTAAGAAATAGCCGAGCGGCCGCGTGTTACAACCAATTAA
CCAATTCTGATTAGAAAAACTCATCGAGCATCAAATGAAACTGCAATTTATTCATATCAGGATTATCAAT
ACCATATTTTTGAAAAAGCCGTTTCTGTAATGAAGGAGAAAACTCACCGAGGCAGTTCCATAGGATGGCA
AGATCCTGGTATCGGTCTGCGATTCCGACTCGTCCAACATCAATACAACCTATTAATTTCCCCTCGTCAA
AAATAAGGTTATCAAGTGAGAAATCACCATGAGTGACGACTGAATCCGGTGAGAATGGCAAAAGCTTATG
CATTTCTTTCCAGACTTGTTCAACAGGCCAGCCATTACGCTCGTCATCAAAATCACTCGCATCAACCAAA
CCGTTATTCATTCGTGATTGCGCCTGAGCGAGGCGAAATACGCGATCGCTGTTAAAAGGACAATTACAAA
CAGGAATCGAATGCAACCGGCGCAGGAACACTGCCAGCGCATCAACAATATTTTCACCTGAATCAGGATA
TTCTTCTAATACCTGGAATGCTGTTTTCCCGGGGATCGCAGTGGTGAGTAACCATGCATCATCAGGAGTA
CGGATAAAATGCTTGATGGTCGGAAGAGGCATAAATTCCGTCAGCCAGTTTAGTCTGACCATCTCATCTG
TAACATCATTGGCAACGCTACCTTTGCCATGTTTCAGAAACAACTCTGGCGCATCGGGCTTCCCATACAA
TCGATAGATTGTCGCACCTGATTGCCCGACATTATCGCGAGCCCATTTATACCCATATAAATCAGCATCC
ATGTTGGAATTTAATCGCGGCCTGGAGCAAGACGTTTCCCGTTGAATATGGCTCATAACACCCCTTGTAT
TACTGTTTATGTAAGCAGACAGTTTTATTGTTCATGATGATATATTTTTATCTTGTGCAATGTAACATCA
GAGATTTTGAGACACAACGTGGCTTTGTTGAATAAATCGAACTTTTGCTGAGTTGAAGGATCAGTCATGA
CCAAAATCCCTTAACGTGAGTTTTCGTTCCACTGAGCGTCAGACCCCGTAGAAAAGATCAAAGGATCTTC
TTGAGATCCTTTTTTTCTGCGCGTAATCTGCTGCTTGCAAACAAAAAAACCACCGCTACCAGCGGTGGTT
TGTTTGCCGGATCAAGAGCTACCAACTCTTTTTCCGAAGGTAACTGGCTTCAGCAGAGCGCAGATACCAA
ATACTGTTCTTCTAGTGTAGCCGTAGTTAGGCCACCACTTCAAGAACTCTGTAGCACCGCCTACATACCT
CGCTCTGCTAATCCTGTTACCAGTGGCTGCTGCCAGTGGCGATAAGTCGTGTCTTACCGGGTTGGACTCA
AGACGATAGTTACCGGATAAGGCGCAGCGGTCGGGCTGAACGGGGGGTTCGTGCACACAGCCCAGCTTGG
AGCGAACGACCTACACCGAACTGAGATACCTACAGCGTGAGCTATGAGAAAGCGCCACGCTTCCCGAAGG
GAGAAAGGCGGACAGGTATCCGGTAAGCGGCAGGGTCGGAACAGGAGAGCGCACGAGGGAGCTTCCAGGG
GGAAACGCCTGGTATCTTTATAGTCCTGTCGGGTTTCGCCACCTCTGACTTGAGCGTCGATTTTTGTGAT
GCTCGTCAGGGGGGCGGAGCCTATGGAAAAACGCCAGCAACGCGGCCTTTTTACGGTTCCTGGCCTTTTG
CTGGCCTTTTGCTCACATGTTCTTTCCTGCGTTATCCCCTGATTCTGTGGATAACCGTGCGGCCGCCAAT
GTCAAAAGATCCTCTCATACCATATTAAGTAAATTGCCTCCATTTCTTTTTCCTCGGGCAGAGAAACTCG
CAGGCAACTTGCTCTCGAAGTGGTCACGT
Features (pLannotate 1.2.2; 8 found; start..end, strand, type, name):
    149..865     +  CDS            mVenus: mVenus is a basic (constitutively fluorescent) yellow fluorescent protein published in 2006, derived from Aequorea victoria. It is reported to be a rapidly-maturing monomer with moderate acid sensitivity.
    881..901     +  misc_feature   MCS (fragment): pBluescript multiple cloning site
    902..1136    +  terminator     CYC1 terminator (fragment): S. cerevisiae CYC1; transcription terminator for CYC1
   1170..1567    +  promoter       TEF1 promoter: S. cerevisiae TEF1; promoter for EF-1α
   1581..2290    +  CDS            mCherry (fragment): monomeric derivative of DsRed fluorescent protein (Shaner et al., 2004) mammalian codon-optimized
   2305..2492    +  terminator     ADH1 terminator: S. cerevisiae ADH1; transcription terminator for the S. cerevisiae alcohol dehydrogenase 1 (ADH1) gene
   2741..3556    -  CDS            KanR: aminoglycoside phosphotransferase; aph(3')-Ia; confers resistance to kanamycin in bacteria or G418 (Geneticin®) in eukaryotes
   3781..4369    +  rep_origin     ori: high-copy-number ColE1/pMB1/pBR322/pUC origin of replication
