[The description below was written by a language model from this plasmid's Addgene catalogue record and pLannotate feature annotations shown in this document.]
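Description:
LT2_15_UPRpro_X2site is a yeast integration donor plasmid built in the MoClo Yeast Toolkit (YTK) framework, part of a biosensor kit for probing the intracellular environment of Saccharomyces cerevisiae. It is maintained in E. coli as a high-copy plasmid through a ColE1/pUC-type origin and selected with kanamycin via an aph(3')-Ia KanR gene. No yeast origin of replication or yeast selection marker appears in the annotated features. This fits its stated use: the plasmid is linearised with NotI and the released fragment serves as donor DNA for integration at the X2 genomic site. The homology arms that would direct this integration are not annotated in the feature table.

The payload is the UPRpro sensor for the unfolded protein response, recorded as p1xUPRE1SM-ymYPET-tCYC1. It consists of a synthetic promoter (by its name, carrying a single unfolded protein response element) driving the yellow fluorescent protein ymYPET, followed by the CYC1 terminator. The automated annotation labels this reading frame as mVenus, a closely related Aequorea-derived yellow protein, and does not detect the UPRE promoter, which presumably lies in the short stretch upstream of the coding sequence. A second cassette follows, annotated as a TEF1 promoter, an mCherry-like red fluorescent protein and the ADH1 terminator. The catalogue mentions a pTEFmut8 sequence, suggesting this promoter is a TEF1 mutant variant. The record does not state the role of this cassette, but a constitutively expressed red reporter would plausibly serve as a reference for normalising the stress-responsive yellow signal. Once integrated, the construct lets yellow fluorescence report activation of the unfolded protein response in living yeast cells.
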