Addgene plasmid #194427: LT2_15_UPRpro_X2site
Purpose: Plasmid for genome integration in X2 site expressing UPRpro - Sensor for Unfolded Protein Response
Depositing lab: Lisbeth Olsson. Depositing organization: Chalmers University of Technology. Publication: ScEnSor Kit for Saccharomyces cerevisiae Engineering and Biosensor-Driven Investigation of the Intracellular Environment. Torello Pianale L, Olsson L. ACS Synth Biol. 2023 Aug 8. doi: 10.1021/acssynbio.3c00124. PubMed 37552581.
Backbone
  Vector backbone: MoClo YTK
  Vector type: Yeast Expression ; Used as donor DNA in genome integration after linearisation with NotI
Growth in bacteria
  Bacterial resistance: Kanamycin, 50 μg/mL
  Growth temperature: 37°C
  Growth strain: DH5alpha
  Copy number: High Copy
Gene/Insert
  Gene/Insert name: UPRpro (alt name: p1xUPRE1SM-ymYPET-tCYC1)
  Species: S. cerevisiae (budding yeast)
  Mutation: NA
  Cloning method: Restriction Enzyme; 5′ cloning site BsmBI (destroyed during cloning); 3′ cloning site BsmBI (destroyed during cloning)
Resource information
  A portion of this plasmid was derived from a plasmid made by: Sequence for p1xUPRE1SM amplified from DOI 10.1021/acssynbio.0c00633; Sequence for ymYPET obtained from Addgene plasmid #118455; Sequence for pTEFmut8 amplified from Addgene plasmid #124582.
Terms and licenses: Academic/Nonprofit Terms; Industry Terms: Not Available to Industry
How to cite: LT2_15_UPRpro_X2site was a gift from Lisbeth Olsson (Addgene plasmid # 194427 ; http://n2t.net/addgene:194427 ; RRID:Addgene_194427)
